>Addgene plasmid #124186 | KA1395_pGL4-UBCmin-luc2/Klf4-B' | addgene full sequence | sequence record 239483 | Addgene NGS Result
GGACAGGCCGCAATAAAATATCTTTATTTTCATTACATCTGTGTGTTGGTTTTTTGTGTGAATCGATAGT
ACTAACATACGCTCTCCATCAAAACAAAACGAAACAAAACAAACTAGCAAAATAGGCTGTCCCCAGTGCA
AGTGCAGGTGCCAGAACATTTCTCTGGCCTAACTGGCCGGTACCTGAGCTCGCTAGCCTCGAGGATGGGG
CGGTGAACGCCGATGATTATATAAGGACGCGCCGGGTGTGGCACAGCTAGTTCCGTCGCAGCCGGGATTT
GAATTCCTCGACTCTAGAGGATCTGGCCTCGGCGGCCAAGCTTGGCAATCCGGTACTGTTGGTAAAGCCA
CCATGGAAGATGCCAAAAACATTAAGAAGGGCCCAGCGCCATTCTACCCACTCGAAGACGGGACCGCCGG
CGAGCAGCTGCACAAAGCCATGAAGCGCTACGCCCTGGTGCCCGGCACCATCGCCTTTACCGACGCACAT
ATCGAGGTGGACATTACCTACGCCGAGTACTTCGAGATGAGCGTTCGGCTGGCAGAAGCTATGAAGCGCT
ATGGGCTGAATACAAACCATCGGATCGTGGTGTGCAGCGAGAATAGCTTGCAGTTCTTCATGCCCGTGTT
GGGTGCCCTGTTCATCGGTGTGGCTGTGGCCCCAGCTAACGACATCTACAACGAGCGCGAGCTGCTGAAC
AGCATGGGCATCAGCCAGCCCACCGTCGTATTCGTGAGCAAGAAAGGGCTGCAAAAGATCCTCAACGTGC
AAAAGAAGCTACCGATCATACAAAAGATCATCATCATGGATAGCAAGACCGACTACCAGGGCTTCCAAAG
CATGTACACCTTCGTGACTTCCCATTTGCCACCCGGCTTCAACGAGTACGACTTCGTGCCCGAGAGCTTC
GACCGGGACAAAACCATCGCCCTGATCATGAACAGTAGTGGCAGTACCGGATTGCCCAAGGGCGTAGCCC
TACCGCACCGCACCGCTTGTGTCCGATTCAGTCATGCCCGCGACCCCATCTTCGGCAACCAGATCATCCC
CGACACCGCTATCCTCAGCGTGGTGCCATTTCACCACGGCTTCGGCATGTTCACCACGCTGGGCTACTTG
ATCTGCGGCTTTCGGGTCGTGCTCATGTACCGCTTCGAGGAGGAGCTATTCTTGCGCAGCTTGCAAGACT
ATAAGATTCAATCTGCCCTGCTGGTGCCCACACTATTTAGCTTCTTCGCTAAGAGCACTCTCATCGACAA
GTACGACCTAAGCAACTTGCACGAGATCGCCAGCGGCGGGGCGCCGCTCAGCAAGGAGGTAGGTGAGGCC
GTGGCCAAACGCTTCCACCTACCAGGCATCCGCCAGGGCTACGGCCTGACAGAAACAACCAGCGCCATTC
TGATCACCCCCGAAGGGGACGACAAGCCTGGCGCAGTAGGCAAGGTGGTGCCCTTCTTCGAGGCTAAGGT
GGTGGACTTGGACACCGGTAAGACACTGGGTGTGAACCAGCGCGGCGAGCTGTGCGTCCGTGGCCCCATG
ATCATGAGCGGCTACGTTAACAACCCCGAGGCTACAAACGCTCTCATCGACAAGGACGGCTGGCTGCACA
GCGGCGACATCGCCTACTGGGACGAGGACGAGCACTTCTTCATCGTGGACCGGCTGAAGAGCCTGATCAA
ATACAAGGGCTACCAGGTAGCCCCAGCCGAACTGGAGAGCATCCTGCTGCAACACCCCAACATCTTCGAC
GCCGGGGTCGCCGGCCTGCCCGACGACGATGCCGGCGAGCTGCCCGCCGCAGTCGTCGTGCTGGAACACG
GTAAAACCATGACCGAGAAGGAGATCGTGGACTATGTGGCCAGCCAGGTTACAACCGCCAAGAAGCTGCG
CGGTGGTGTTGTGTTCGTGGACGAGGTGCCTAAAGGACTGACCGGCAAGTTGGACGCCCGCAAGATCCGC
GAGATTCTCATTAAGGCCAAGAAGGGCGGCAAGATCGCCGTGTAATAATTCTAGAGTCGGGGCGGCCGGC
CGCTTCGAGCAGACATGATAAGATACATTGATGAGTTTGGACAAACCACAACTAGAATGCAGTGAAAAAA
ATGCTTTATTTGTGAAATTTGTGATGCTATTGCTTTATTTGTAACCATTATAAGCTGCAATAAACAAGTT
AACAACAACAATTGCATTCATTTTATGTTTCAGGTTCAGGGGGAGGTGTGGGAGGTTTTTTAAAGCAAGT
AAAACCTCTACAAATGTGGTAAAATCGATAAGGATCCGCGCCCACATTTCCCAAAAATGAGGAGGTTGCC
AAGTTGAAATTGATGAGTGTGTAATTAAATGTCTACAAAAGGTAACATTATGTCAACTGTCTTTGCAACT
GGCCTCCCCAGTTAGCTATATATAACTCATTTGATATGCAAAGTGGGTGAATTTCAATGTGTGTGATAGG
ATGTGGGAGTGGGGCCTTGGAAAATAACAGTGCCCTGGGGCCTCCAAGGTCAAAAACAATCCTAGCCCTT
CCCACCCTGTCGACCGATGCCCTTGAGAGCCTTCAACCCAGTCAGCTCCTTCCGGTGGGCGCGGGGCATG
ACTATCGTCGCCGCACTTATGACTGTCTTCTTTATCATGCAACTCGTAGGACAGGTGCCGGCAGCGCTCT
TCCGCTTCCTCGCTCACTGACTCGCTGCGCTCGGTCGTTCGGCTGCGGCGAGCGGTATCAGCTCACTCAA
AGGCGGTAATACGGTTATCCACAGAATCAGGGGATAACGCAGGAAAGAACATGTGAGCAAAAGGCCAGCA
AAAGGCCAGGAACCGTAAAAAGGCCGCGTTGCTGGCGTTTTTCCATAGGCTCCGCCCCCCTGACGAGCAT
CACAAAAATCGACGCTCAAGTCAGAGGTGGCGAAACCCGACAGGACTATAAAGATACCAGGCGTTTCCCC
CTGGAAGCTCCCTCGTGCGCTCTCCTGTTCCGACCCTGCCGCTTACCGGATACCTGTCCGCCTTTCTCCC
TTCGGGAAGCGTGGCGCTTTCTCATAGCTCACGCTGTAGGTATCTCAGTTCGGTGTAGGTCGTTCGCTCC
AAGCTGGGCTGTGTGCACGAACCCCCCGTTCAGCCCGACCGCTGCGCCTTATCCGGTAACTATCGTCTTG
AGTCCAACCCGGTAAGACACGACTTATCGCCACTGGCAGCAGCCACTGGTAACAGGATTAGCAGAGCGAG
GTATGTAGGCGGTGCTACAGAGTTCTTGAAGTGGTGGCCTAACTACGGCTACACTAGAAGAACAGTATTT
GGTATCTGCGCTCTGCTGAAGCCAGTTACCTTCGGAAAAAGAGTTGGTAGCTCTTGATCCGGCAAACAAA
CCACCGCTGGTAGCGGTGGTTTTTTTGTTTGCAAGCAGCAGATTACGCGCAGAAAAAAAGGATCTCAAGA
AGATCCTTTGATCTTTTCTACGGGGTCTGACGCTCAGTGGAACGAAAACTCACGTTAAGGGATTTTGGTC
ATGAGATTATCAAAAAGGATCTTCACCTAGATCCTTTTAAATTAAAAATGAAGTTTTAAATCAATCTAAA
GTATATATGAGTAAACTTGGTCTGACAGCGGCCGCAAATGCTAAACCACTGCAGTGGTTACCAGTGCTTG
ATCAGTGAGGCACCGATCTCAGCGATCTGCCTATTTCGTTCGTCCATAGTGGCCTGACTCCCCGTCGTGT
AGATCACTACGATTCGTGAGGGCTTACCATCAGGCCCCAGCGCAGCAATGATGCCGCGAGAGCCGCGTTC
ACCGGCCCCCGATTTGTCAGCAATGAACCAGCCAGCAGGGAGGGCCGAGCGAAGAAGTGGTCCTGCTACT
TTGTCCGCCTCCATCCAGTCTATGAGCTGCTGTCGTGATGCTAGAGTAAGAAGTTCGCCAGTGAGTAGTT
TCCGAAGAGTTGTGGCCATTGCTACTGGCATCGTGGTATCACGCTCGTCGTTCGGTATGGCTTCGTTCAA
CTCTGGTTCCCAGCGGTCAAGCCGGGTCACATGATCACCCATATTATGAAGAAATGCAGTCAGCTCCTTA
GGGCCTCCGATCGTTGTCAGAAGTAAGTTGGCCGCGGTGTTGTCGCTCATGGTAATGGCAGCACTACACA
ATTCTCTTACCGTCATGCCATCCGTAAGATGCTTTTCCGTGACCGGCGAGTACTCAACCAAGTCGTTTTG
TGAGTAGTGTATACGGCGACCAAGCTGCTCTTGCCCGGCGTCTATACGGGACAACACCGCGCCACATAGC
AGTACTTTGAAAGTGCTCATCATCGGGAATCGTTCTTCGGGGCGGAAAGACTCAAGGATCTTGCCGCTAT
TGAGATCCAGTTCGATATAGCCCACTCTTGCACCCAGTTGATCTTCAGCATCTTTTACTTTCACCAGCGT
TTCGGGGTGTGCAAAAACAGGCAAGCAAAATGCCGCAAAGAAGGGAATGAGTGCGACACGAAAATGTTGG
ATGCTCATACTCGTCCTTTTTCAATATTATTGAAGCATTTATCAGGGTTACTAGTACGTCTCTCAAGGAT
AAGTAAGTAATATTAAGGTACGGGAGGTATT
Features (pLannotate 1.2.2; 10 found; start..end, strand, type, name):
     12..60      +  polyA_signal   poly(A) signal: synthetic polyadenylation signal
     74..165     +  misc_feature   pause site: RNA polymerase II transcriptional pause signal from the human α2 globin gene
    206..281     +  promoter       UbC promoter (fragment): human ubiquitin C promoter
    353..2005    +  CDS            luciferase: firefly luciferase synthetic luc2 version of the luciferase gene
   2049..2170    -  polyA_signal   SV40 poly(A) signal: SV40 polyadenylation signal
   2193..2261    -  CDS            large T antigen (fragment): large T antigen from SV40 (simian virus 40)
   2529..2660    +  CDS            TcR (fragment): tetracycline efflux protein; tet; confers resistance to tetracycline
   2840..3428    -  rep_origin     ori: high-copy-number ColE1/pMB1/pBR322/pUC origin of replication
   3628..4488    -  CDS            AmpR: β-lactamase confers resistance to ampicillin, carbenicillin, and related antibiotics
   4489..4530    -  promoter       AmpR promoter (fragment): bla
