[The description below was written by a language model from this plasmid's Addgene catalogue record and pLannotate feature annotations shown in this document.]
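Description:
KA1395_pGL4-UBCmin-luc2/Klf4-B' is a firefly luciferase reporter plasmid built on the pGL4-UBCmin-luc2 backbone and designed to test the activity of a mouse Klf4 enhancer element in transfected mammalian cells. It is maintained in E. coli as a high-copy plasmid through a ColE1/pUC-type origin of replication and is selected with ampicillin via the β-lactamase (AmpR) gene and its bla promoter.

The reporter unit consists of a short fragment of the human ubiquitin C promoter (UBCmin), which acts as a minimal promoter with low intrinsic activity, placed upstream of the synthetic luc2 firefly luciferase coding sequence and followed by an SV40 polyadenylation signal. Upstream of the promoter sit a synthetic poly(A) signal and the RNA polymerase II transcriptional pause site from the human α2 globin gene. These are standard pGL4 elements that block read-through transcription from the backbone and so lower background signal. Because the minimal promoter is weak by itself, luciferase output is expected to depend on the linked enhancer, giving a quantitative readout of its strength in a given cell state.

The annotated feature table does not mark the Klf4 enhancer itself, since it is not a standard library part, and the record lists the cloning sites as unknown, so the enhancer's exact position and length are not stated. The short SV40 large T antigen and tetracycline resistance fragments in the annotation are probably non-functional remnants of backbone sequence. The associated publication concerns the unlocking of silenced enhancers during reprogramming to naive pluripotency, which fits use of this plasmid in enhancer activity assays.
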