Addgene plasmid #124186: KA1395_pGL4-UBCmin-luc2/Klf4-B'
Purpose: Luciferase reporter driven by the Klf4 enhancer
Depositing lab: Hans Schöler. Depositing organization: Max Planck Institute for Molecular Biomedicine. Publication: Esrrb Unlocks Silenced Enhancers for Reprogramming to Naive Pluripotency. Adachi K, Kopp W, Wu G, Heising S, Greber B, Stehling M, Arauzo-Bravo MJ, Boerno ST, Timmermann B, Vingron M, Scholer HR. Cell Stem Cell. 2018 Aug 2;23(2):266-275.e6. doi: 10.1016/j.stem.2018.05.020. Epub 2018 Jun 14. PubMed 29910149.
Backbone
  Vector backbone: pGL4-UBCmin-luc2
  Vector type: Luciferase
Growth in bacteria
  Bacterial resistance: Ampicillin, 100 μg/mL
  Growth temperature: 37°C
  Growth strain: DH5alpha
  Copy number: High Copy
Gene/Insert
  Gene/Insert name: Klf4 enhancer
  Species: M. musculus (mouse)
  Promoter: UBCmin
  Cloning method: Restriction Enzyme; 5′ cloning site Unknown (unknown if destroyed)
Terms and licenses: Academic/Nonprofit Terms; Industry Terms: Not Available to Industry
How to cite: KA1395_pGL4-UBCmin-luc2/Klf4-B' was a gift from Hans Schöler (Addgene plasmid # 124186 ; http://n2t.net/addgene:124186 ; RRID:Addgene_124186)
